>Addgene plasmid #178264 | pLKO_HA.NWS.S_mCherry-NLS | addgene full sequence | sequence record 353021 | Addgene NGS Result
GACCTACACCGAACTGAGATACCTACAGCGTGAGCTATGAGAAAGCGCCACGCTTCCCGAAGGGAGAAAG
GCGGACAGGTATCCGGTAAGCGGCAGGGTCGGAACAGGAGAGCGCACGAGGGAGCTTCCAGGGGGAAACG
CCTGGTATCTTTATAGTCCTGTCGGGTTTCGCCACCTCTGACTTGAGCGTCGATTTTTGTGATGCTCGTC
AGGGGGGCGGAGCCTATGGAAAAACGCCAGCAACGCGGCCTTTTTACGGTTCCTGGCCTTTTGCTGGCCT
TTTGCTCACATGTTCTTTCCTGCGTTATCCCCTGATTCTGTGGATAACCGTATTACCGCCTTTGAGTGAG
CTGATACCGCTCGCCGCAGCCGAACGACCGAGCGCAGCGAGTCAGTGAGCGAGGAAGCGGAAGAGCGCCC
AATACGCAAACCGCCTCTCCCCGCGCGTTGGCCGATTCATTAATGCAGCTGGCACGACAGGTTTCCCGAC
TGGAAAGCGGGCAGTGAGCGCAACGCAATTAATGTGAGTTAGCTCACTCATTAGGCACCCCAGGCTTTAC
ACTTTATGCTTCCGGCTCGTATGTTGTGTGGAATTGTGAGCGGATAACAATTTCACACAGGAAACAGCTA
TGACCATGATTACGCCAAGCGCGCAATTAACCCTCACTAAAGGGAACAAAAGCTGGAGCTGCAAGCTTAA
TGTAGTCTTATGCAATACTCTTGTAGTCTTGCAACATGGTAACGATGAGTTAGCAACATGCCTTACAAGG
AGAGAAAAAGCACCGTGCATGGCGATTGGTGGAAGTAAGGTGGTACGATCGTGCCTTATTAGGAAGGCAA
CAGACGGGTCTGACATGGATTGGACGAACCACTGAATTGCCGCATTGCAGAGATATTGTATTTAAGTGCC
TAGCTCGATACATAAACGGGTCTCTCTGGTTAGACCAGATCTGAGCCTGGGAGCTCTCTGGCTAACTAGG
GAACCCACTGCTTAAGCCTCAATAAAGCTTGCCTTGAGTGCTTCAAGTAGTGTGTGCCCGTCTGTTGTGT
GACTCTGGTAACTAGAGATCCCTCAGACCCTTTTAGTCAGTGTGGAAAATCTCTAGCAGTGGCGCCCGAA
CAGGGACTTGAAAGCGAAAGGGAAACCAGAGGAGCTCTCTCGACGCAGGACTCGGCTTGCTGAAGCGCGC
ACGGCAAGAGGCGAGGGGCGGCGACTGGTGAGTACGCCAAAAATTTTGACTAGCGGAGGCTAGAAGGAGA
GAGATGGGTGCGAGAGCGTCAGTATTAAGCGGGGGAGAATTAGATCGCGATGGGAAAAAATTCGGTTAAG
GCCAGGGGGAAAGAAAAAATATAAATTAAAACATATAGTATGGGCAAGCAGGGAGCTAGAACGATTCGCA
GTTAATCCTGGCCTGTTAGAAACATCAGAAGGCTGTAGACAAATACTGGGACAGCTACAACCATCCCTTC
AGACAGGATCAGAAGAACTTAGATCATTATATAATACAGTAGCAACCCTCTATTGTGTGCATCAAAGGAT
AGAGATAAAAGACACCAAGGAAGCTTTAGACAAGATAGAGGAAGAGCAAAACAAAAGTAAGACCACCGCA
CAGCAAGCGGCCGCTGATCTTCAGACCTGGAGGAGGAGATATGAGGGACAATTGGAGAAGTGAATTATAT
AAATATAAAGTAGTAAAAATTGAACCATTAGGAGTAGCACCCACCAAGGCAAAGAGAAGAGTGGTGCAGA
GAGAAAAAAGAGCAGTGGGAATAGGAGCTTTGTTCCTTGGGTTCTTGGGAGCAGCAGGAAGCACTATGGG
CGCAGCGTCAATGACGCTGACGGTACAGGCCAGACAATTATTGTCTGGTATAGTGCAGCAGCAGAACAAT
TTGCTGAGGGCTATTGAGGCGCAACAGCATCTGTTGCAACTCACAGTCTGGGGCATCAAGCAGCTCCAGG
CAAGAATCCTGGCTGTGGAAAGATACCTAAAGGATCAACAGCTCCTGGGGATTTGGGGTTGCTCTGGAAA
ACTCATTTGCACCACTGCTGTGCCTTGGAATGCTAGTTGGAGTAATAAATCTCTGGAACAGATTTGGAAT
CACACGACCTGGATGGAGTGGGACAGAGAAATTAACAATTACACAAGCTTAATACACTCCTTAATTGAAG
AATCGCAAAACCAGCAAGAAAAGAATGAACAAGAATTATTGGAATTAGATAAATGGGCAAGTTTGTGGAA
TTGGTTTAACATAACAAATTGGCTGTGGTATATAAAATTATTCATAATGATAGTAGGAGGCTTGGTAGGT
TTAAGAATAGTTTTTGCTGTACTTTCTATAGTGAATAGAGTTAGGCAGGGATATTCACCATTATCGTTTC
AGACCCACCTCCCAACCCCGAGGGGACCCGACAGGCCCGAAGGAATAGAAGAAGAAGGTGGAGAGAGAGA
CAGAGACAGATCCATTCGATTAGTGAACGGATCTCGACGGTATCGATCACGAGACTAGTATCGAGCGGCC
GCCCCCTTCACCGAGGGCCTATTTCCCATGATTCCTTCATATTTGCATATACGATACAAGGCTGTTAGAG
AGATAATTGGAATTAATTTGACTGTAAACACAAAGATATTAGTACAAAATACGTGACGTAGAAAGTAATA
ATTTCTTGGGTAGTTTGCAGTTTTAAAATTATGTTTTAAAATGGACTATCATATGCTTACCGTAACTTGA
AAGTATTTCGATTTCTTGGCTTTATATATCTTGTGGAAAGGACGAAACACCGGGTCTTCGAGAAGACCTG
TTTTAGAGCTAGAAATAGCAAGTTAAAATAAGGCTAGTCCGTTATCAACTTGAAAAAGTGGCACCGAGTC
GGTGCTTTTTTTAATTCTCGACCTCGAGACAAATGGCAGTATTCATCCACAATTTTAAAAGAAAAGGGGG
GATTGGGGGGTACAGTGCAGGGGAAAGAATAGTAGACATAATAGCAACAGACATACAAACTAAAGAATTA
CAAAAACAAATTACAAAAATTCAAAATTTTCGGGTTTATTACAGGGACAGCAGAGATCCACTTTGGCCGC
GGCTCGAGGCGATAAGCTTTGCAAAGATGGATAAAGTTTTAAACAGAGAGGAATCTTTGCAGCTAATGGA
CCTTCTAGGTCTTGAAAGGAGTGGGAATTGGCTCCGGTGCCCGTCAGTGGGCAGAGCGCACATCGCCCAC
AGTCCCCGAGAAGTTGGGGGGAGGGGTCGGCAATTGAACCGGTGCCTAGAGAAGGTGGCGCGGGGTAAAC
TGGGAAAGTGATGTCGTGTACTGGCTCCGCCTTTTTCCCGAGGGTGGGGGAGAACCGTATATAAGTGCAG
TAGTCGCCGTGAACGTTCTTTTTCGCAACGGGTTTGCCGCCAGAACACAGGTAAGTGCCGTGTGTGGTTC
CCGCGGGCCTGGCCTCTTTACGGGTTATGGCCCTTGCGTGCCTTGAATTACTTCCACCTGGCTGCAGTAC
GTGATTCTTGATCCCGAGCTTCGGGTTGGAAGTGGGTGGGAGAGTTCGAGGCCTTGCGCTTAAGGAGCCC
CTTCGCCTCGTGCTTGAGTTGAGGCCTGGCCTGGGCGCTGGGGCCGCCGCGTGCGAATCTGGTGGCACCT
TCGCGCCTGTCTCGCTGCTTTCGATAAGTCTCTAGCCATTTAAAATTTTTGATGACCTGCTGCGACGCTT
TTTTTCTGGCAAGATAGTCTTGTAAATGCGGGCCAAGATCTGCACACTGGTATTTCGGTTTTTGGGGCCG
CGGGCGGCGACGGGGCCCGTGCGTCCCAGCGCACATGTTCGGCGAGGCGGGGCCTGCGAGCGCGGCCACC
GAGAATCGGACGGGGGTAGTCTCAAGCTGGCCGGCCTGCTCTGGTGCCTGGCCTCGCGCCGCCGTGTATC
GCCCCGCCCTGGGCGGCAAGGCTGGCCCGGTCGGCACCAGTTGCGTGAGCGGAAAGATGGCCGCTTCCCG
GCCCTGCTGCAGGGAGCTCAAAATGGAGGACGCGGCGCTCGGGAGAGCGGGCGGGTGAGTCACCCACACA
AAGGAAAAGGGCCTTTCCGTCCTCAGCCGTCGCTTCATGTGACTCCACGGAGTACCGGGCGCCGTCCAGG
CACCTCGATTAGTTCTCGAGCTTTTGGAGTACGTCGTCTTTAGGTTGGGGGGAGGGGTTTTATGCGATGG
AGTTTCCCCACACTGAGTGGGTGGAGACTGAAGTTAGGCCAGCTTGGCACTTGATGTAATTCTCCTTGGA
ATTTGCCCTTTTTGAGTTTGGATCTTGGTTCATTCTCAAGCCTCAGACAGTGGTTCAAAGTTTTTTTCTT
CCATTTCAGGTGTCGTGAGGAATTCTGCAGTCGATCGACGGTACCGCGGGCCCGGGATCCACGGTCGCCA
CCATGGGCTACCCATACGATGTGCCAGATTACGCTGGAGGAGGCGGGGGAGGGAACTGGTCCCACCCCCA
ATTCGAGAAAGGAGGAGGCGGGGGAGGGAAGGAGACCGCCGCCGCCAAGTTCGAGAGGCAGCACATGGAC
AGCGGCATGCTGATGGTGAGCAAGGGCGAGGAGGATAACATGGCCATCATCAAGGAGTTCATGCGCTTCA
AGGTGCACATGGAGGGCTCCGTGAACGGCCACGAGTTCGAGATCGAGGGCGAGGGCGAGGGCCGCCCCTA
CGAGGGCACCCAGACCGCCAAGCTGAAGGTGACCAAGGGTGGCCCCCTGCCCTTCGCCTGGGACATCCTG
TCCCCTCAGTTCATGTACGGCTCCAAGGCCTACGTGAAGCACCCCGCCGACATCCCCGACTACTTGAAGC
TGTCCTTCCCCGAGGGCTTCAAGTGGGAGCGCGTGATGAACTTCGAGGACGGCGGCGTGGTGACCGTGAC
CCAGGACTCCTCCCTGCAGGACGGCGAGTTCATCTACAAGGTGAAGCTGCGCGGCACCAACTTCCCCTCC
GACGGCCCCGTAATGCAGAAGAAGACCATGGGCTGGGAGGCCTCCTCCGAGCGGATGTACCCCGAGGACG
GCGCCCTGAAGGGCGAGATCAAGCAGAGGCTGAAGCTGAAGGACGGCGGCCACTACGACGCTGAGGTCAA
GACCACCTACAAGGCCAAGAAGCCCGTGCAGCTGCCCGGCGCCTACAACGTCAACATCAAGTTGGACATC
ACCTCCCACAACGAGGACTACACCATCGTGGAACAGTACGAACGCGCCGAGGGCCGCCACTCCACCGGCG
GCATGGACGAGCTGTACAAGAAACGGCCAGCCGAGGATATGGAGGAAGAACAAGCCTTTAAACGATCTCG
ATAAAGCGGCCGCGTCGACAATCAACCTCTGGATTACAAAATTTGTGAAAGATTGACTGGTATTCTTAAC
TATGTTGCTCCTTTTACGCTATGTGGATACGCTGCTTTAATGCCTTTGTATCATGCTATTGCTTCCCGTA
TGGCTTTCATTTTCTCCTCCTTGTATAAATCCTGGTTGCTGTCTCTTTATGAGGAGTTGTGGCCCGTTGT
CAGGCAACGTGGCGTGGTGTGCACTGTGTTTGCTGACGCAACCCCCACTGGTTGGGGCATTGCCACCACC
TGTCAGCTCCTTTCCGGGACTTTCGCTTTCCCCCTCCCTATTGCCACGGCGGAACTCATCGCCGCCTGCC
TTGCCCGCTGCTGGACAGGGGCTCGGCTGTTGGGCACTGACAATTCCGTGGTGTTGTCGGGGAAGCTGAC
GTCCTTTCCATGGCTGCTCGCCTGTGTTGCCACCTGGATTCTGCGCGGGACGTCCTTCTGCTACGTCCCT
TCGGCCCTCAATCCAGCGGACCTTCCTTCCCGCGGCCTGCTGCCGGCTCTGCGGCCTCTTCCGCATCTTC
GCCTTCGCCCTCAGACGAGTCGGATCTCCCTTTGGGCCGCCTCCCCGCCTGGGTACCTTTAAGACCAATG
ACTTACAAGGCAGCTGTAGATCTTAGCCACTTTTTAAAAGAAAAGGGGGGACTGGAAGGGCTAATTCACT
CCCAACGAAGATAAGATCTGCTTTTTGCTTGTACTGGGTCTCTCTGGTTAGACCAGATCTGAGCCTGGGA
GCTCTCTGGCTAACTAGGGAACCCACTGCTTAAGCCTCAATAAAGCTTGCCTTGAGTGCTTCAAGTAGTG
TGTGCCCGTCTGTTGTGTGACTCTGGTAACTAGAGATCCCTCAGACCCTTTTAGTCAGTGTGGAAAATCT
CTAGCAGTAGTAGTTCATGTCATCTTATTATTCAGTATTTATAACTTGCAAAGAAATGAATATCAGAGAG
TGAGAGGAACTTGTTTATTGCAGCTTATAATGGTTACAAATAAAGCAATAGCATCACAAATTTCACAAAT
AAAGCATTTTTTTCACTGCATTCTAGTTGTGGTTTGTCCAAACTCATCAATGTATCTTATCATGTCTGGC
TCTAGCTATCCCGCCCCTAACTCCGCCCATCCCGCCCCTAACTCCGCCCAGTTCCGCCCATTCTCCGCCC
CATGGCTGACTAATTTTTTTTATTTATGCAGAGGCCGAGGCCGCCTCGGCCTCTGAGCTATTCCAGAAGT
AGTGAGGAGGCTTTTTTGGAGGCCTAGGGACGTACCCAATTCGCCCTATAGTGAGTCGTATTACGCGCGC
TCACTGGCCGTCGTTTTACAACGTCGTGACTGGGAAAACCCTGGCGTTACCCAACTTAATCGCCTTGCAG
CACATCCCCCTTTCGCCAGCTGGCGTAATAGCGAAGAGGCCCGCACCGATCGCCCTTCCCAACAGTTGCG
CAGCCTGAATGGCGAATGGG
[124 nt withheld, positions 6811-6934]
C
[91 nt withheld, positions 6936-7026]
A
[49 nt withheld, positions 7028-7076]
CCTTTGACGTTGGAGTCCACGTTCTTT
[37 nt withheld, positions 7104-7140]
ACCCTATCTCGGTCTATTCTTTTGATTTATAAGGGATTTTGCCGATTTCGGCCTATTGGTTAAAAAATGA
GCTGATTTAACAAAAATTTAACGCGAATTTTAACAAAATATTAACGCTTACAATTTAGGTGGCACTTTTC
GGGGAAATGTGCGCGGAACCCCTATTTGTTTATTTTTCTAAATACATTCAAATATGTATCCGCTCATGAG
ACAATAACCCTGATAAATGCTTCAATAATATTGAAAAAGGAAGAGTATGAGTATTCAACATTTCCGTGTC
GCCCTTATTCCCTTTTTTGCGGCATTTTGCCTTCCTGTTTTTGCTCACCCAGAAACGCTGGTGAAAGTAA
AAGATGCTGAAGATCAGTTGGGTGCACGAGTGGGTTACATCGAACTGGATCTCAACAGCGGTAAGATCCT
TGAGAGTTTTCGCCCCGAAGAACGTTTTCCAATGATGAGCACTTTTAAAGTTCTGCTATGTGGCGCGGTA
TTATCCCGTATTGACGCCGGGCAAGAGCAACTCGGTCGCCGCATACACTATTCTCAGAATGACTTGGTTG
AGTACTCACCAGTCACAGAAAAGCATCTTACGGATGGCATGACAGTAAGAGAATTATGCAGTGCTGCCAT
AACCATGAGTGATAACACTGCGGCCAACTTACTTCTGACAACGATCGGAGGACCGAAGGAGCTAACCGCT
TTTTTGCACAACATGGGGGATCATGTAACTCGCCTTGATCGTTGGGAACCGGAGCTGAATGAAGCCATAC
CAAACGACGAGCGTGACACCACGATGCCTGTAGCAATGGCAACAACGTTGCGCAAACTATTAACTGGCGA
ACTACTTACTCTAGCTTCCCGGCAACAATTAATAGACTGGATGGAGGCGGATAAAGTTGCAGGACCACTT
CTGCGCTCGGCCCTTCCGGCTGGCTGGTTTATTGCTGATAAATCTGGAGCCGGTGAGCGTGGGTCTCGCG
GTATCATTGCAGCACTGGGGCCAGATGGTAAGCCCTCCCGTATCGTAGTTATCTACACGACGGGGAGTCA
GGCAACTATGGATGAACGAAATAGACAGATCGCTGAGATAGGTGCCTCACTGATTAAGCATTGGTAACTG
TCAGACCAAGTTTACTCATATATACTTTAGATTGATTTAAAACTTCATTTTTAATTTAAAAGGATCTAGG
TGAAGATCCTTTTTGATAATCTCATGACCAAAATCCCTTAACGTGAGTTTTCGTTCCACTGAGCGTCAGA
CCCCGTAGAAAAGATCAAAGGATCTTCTTGAGATCCTTTTTTTCTGCGCGTAATCTGCTGCTTGCAAACA
AAAAAACCACCGCTACCAGCGGTGGTTTGTTTGCCGGATCAAGAGCTACCAACTCTTTTTCCGAAGGTAA
CTGGCTTCAGCAGAGCGCAGATACCAAATACTGTTCTTCTAGTGTAGCCGTAGTTAGGCCACCACTTCAA
GAACTCTGTAGCACCGCCTACATACCTCGCTCTGCTAATCCTGTTACCAGTGGCTGCTGCCAGTGGCGAT
AAGTCGTGTCTTACCGGGTTGGACTCAAGACGATAGTTACCGGATAAGGCGCAGCGGTCGGGCTGAACGG
GGGGTTCGTGCACACAGCCCAGCTTGGAGCGAAC
Features (pLannotate 1.2.2; 30 found; start..end, strand, type, name):
    415..507     +  CDS            lacI (fragment): lac repressor; lacI; The lac repressor binds to the lac operator to inhibit transcription in E. coli. This inhibition can be relieved by adding lactose or isopropyl-β-D-thiogalactopyranoside (IPTG).
    520..541     +  protein_bind   CAP binding site: CAP binding activates transcription in the presence of cAMP. E. coli catabolite activator protein
    556..586     +  promoter       lac promoter: promoter for the E. coli lac operon
    594..610     +  protein_bind   lac operator: The lac repressor binds to the lac operator to inhibit transcription in E. coli. This inhibition can be relieved by adding lactose or isopropyl-β-D-thiogalactopyranoside (IPTG). lac repressor encoded by lacI
    655..673     +  promoter       T3 promoter: promoter for bacteriophage T3 RNA polymerase
    701..927     +  promoter       RSV promoter: Rous sarcoma virus enhancer/promoter
    928..1108    +  LTR            5' LTR (truncated): truncated 5' long terminal repeat (LTR) from HIV-1
   1155..1280    +  misc_feature   HIV-1 Ψ: packaging signal of human immunodeficiency virus type 1
   1264..1627    +  CDS            HIV-1 gag (fragment): gag protein from human immunodeficiency virus 1; gag
   1773..2006    +  misc_feature   RRE: The Rev response element (RRE) of HIV-1 allows for Rev-dependent mRNA export from the nucleus to the cytoplasm.
   2383..2483    +  CDS            Rev (fragment): human immunodeficiency virus 1 (HIV-1) Rev protein; rev; enhances nuclear export of unspliced and incompletely spliced viral mRNAs
   2533..2773    +  promoter       U6 promoter: RNA polymerase III promoter for human U6 snRNA
   2800..2875    +  misc_RNA       gRNA scaffold: guide RNA scaffold for the Streptococcus pyogenes CRISPR/Cas9 system
   2923..3040    +  misc_feature   cPPT/CTS: central polypurine tract and central termination sequence of HIV-1
   3107..3173    +  CDS            small t antigen (fragment): SV40 (simian virus 40) small t antigen
   3180..4358    +  promoter       EF-1α promoter: strong constitutive promoter for human elongation factor EF-1α
   4375..4400    +  misc_feature   MCS (fragment): multiple cloning site
   4419..4445    +  CDS            3xHA (fragment): three tandem HA epitope tags
   4563..5270    +  CDS            mCherry: mCherry is a basic (constitutively fluorescent) red fluorescent protein published in 2004, derived from Discosoma sp.. It is reported to be a very rapidly-maturing monomer with low acid sensitivity.
   5340..5928    +  misc_feature   WPRE: woodchuck hepatitis virus posttranscriptional regulatory element
   5933..6070    +  CDS            nef (fragment): NEF_HV1LA - Experimental evidence at protein level: Swiss-Prot protein existence level 1. Extracellular Nef protein targets CD4(+) T-lymphocytes for apoptosis by interacting with CXCR4 surface receptors. From Human immunodeficiency virus type 1 group M subtype B (isolate Lai) (HIV-1).
   6056..6236    +  LTR            5' LTR (truncated): truncated 5' long terminal repeat (LTR) from HIV-1
   6308..6429    +  polyA_signal   SV40 poly(A) signal: SV40 polyadenylation signal
   6469..6604    +  rep_origin     SV40 ori: SV40 origin of replication
   6625..6643    -  promoter       T7 promoter: promoter for bacteriophage T7 RNA polymerase
   6651..6806    +  CDS            lacZα (fragment): LacZα fragment of β-galactosidase; lacZ fragment
   6811..7239    +  rep_origin     f1 ori (sequence partly withheld): f1 bacteriophage origin of replication; arrow indicates direction of (+) strand synthesis
   7292..7396    +  promoter       AmpR promoter: bla
   7397..8257    +  CDS            AmpR: β-lactamase; bla; confers resistance to ampicillin, carbenicillin, and related antibiotics
   8428..232     +  rep_origin     ori (across the origin): high-copy-number ColE1/pMB1/pBR322/pUC origin of replication
