[The description below was written by a language model from this plasmid's Addgene catalogue record and pLannotate feature annotations shown in this document.]
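Description:
pLKO_HA.NWS.S_mCherry-NLS is a lentiviral transfer vector on a pLKO backbone that pairs a nuclear protein barcode (nPC) reporter with a cassette for cloning a CRISPR guide RNA. It is propagated in E. coli from a high-copy ColE1/pUC-type origin under ampicillin selection (AmpR), and also carries an f1 origin. The viral framework has a third-generation layout. An RSV promoter drives a truncated HIV-1 5' LTR, followed by the Ψ packaging signal with a gag fragment, the RRE for Rev-dependent export of the genomic RNA, a cPPT/CTS element, a WPRE to boost transcript expression, and a truncated 3' LTR. An SV40 poly(A) signal and SV40 origin lie downstream. No mammalian drug-selection marker is annotated, so transduced cells would be identified through the reporter.

Two expression units sit between the LTRs. A human U6 Pol III promoter lies immediately upstream of the S. pyogenes Cas9 gRNA scaffold, leaving a short gap where an sgRNA spacer is cloned. The record does not name the cloning sites. Downstream, the EF-1α promoter drives mCherry carrying an N-terminal combination of epitope tags (HA, NWS and S) and a C-terminal nuclear localization signal. The feature table annotates only the HA epitope and mCherry; the other tags and the NLS are known from the catalogue fields.

The specific epitope combination acts as a protein-level barcode concentrated in the nucleus. It can be read by antibody staining to identify which vector, and hence which guide, a cell carries. This allows vector and cell tracking and spatial, in situ readout of CRISPR screens in tissue. Cas9 is not encoded and must be supplied separately.
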