Addgene plasmid #178264: pLKO_HA.NWS.S_mCherry-NLS
Purpose: Nuclear Protein Barcode (nPC) for vector/cell tracking. Contains U6 trRNA cassette for sgRNA cloning. Enables spatial detection of CRISPR screens.
Depositing lab: Brian Brown. Depositing organization: Icahn School of Medicine at Mount Sinai. Publication: Spatial CRISPR genomics identifies regulators of the tumor microenvironment. Dhainaut M, Rose SA, Akturk G, Wroblewska A, Nielsen SR, Park ES, Buckup M, Roudko V, Pia L, Sweeney R, Le Berichel J, Wilk CM, Bektesevic A, Lee BH, Bhardwaj N, Rahman AH, Baccarini A, Gnjatic S, Pe'er D, Merad M, Brown BD. Cell. 2022 Mar 10. pii: S0092-8674(22)00195-7. doi: 10.1016/j.cell.2022.02.015. PubMed 35290801.
Backbone
  Vector backbone: pLKO
  Backbone size w/o insert (bp): 9000
  Vector type: Lentiviral
Growth in bacteria
  Bacterial resistance: Ampicillin, 100 μg/mL
  Growth temperature: 37°C
  Growth strain: NEB Stable
  Copy number: High Copy
Gene/Insert
  Gene/Insert name: nPC Tagged mCherry-NLS
  Species: H. sapiens (human)
  Insert size (bp): 1000
  Promoter: eF1a
  Tag / fusion protein: HA.NWS.S (N terminal on insert); Nuclear Localization Signal (C terminal on insert)
  Cloning method: Restriction Enzyme; 5′ cloning site unknown (unknown if destroyed)
  Sequencing primers: 5′ cctttttgagtttggatcttggttcat
Terms and licenses: Academic/Nonprofit Terms; Industry Terms: Not Available to Industry
Depositor comments: Please visit https://www.biorxiv.org/content/10.1101/2021.07.13.451021v1 for bioRxiv preprint.
How to cite: pLKO_HA.NWS.S_mCherry-NLS was a gift from Brian Brown (Addgene plasmid # 178264 ; http://n2t.net/addgene:178264 ; RRID:Addgene_178264)
